Addgene plasmid #214902: SHIP2-ΔPR1
Purpose: expression of the truncated variants of the SHIP2 without first proline-rich domain
Depositing lab: Pavel Krejčí. Depositing organization: Masaryk University. Publication: The inositol phosphatase SHIP2 enables sustained ERK activation downstream of FGF receptors by recruiting Src kinases. Fafilek B, Balek L, Bosakova MK, Varecha M, Nita A, Gregor T, Gudernova I, Krenova J, Ghosh S, Piskacek M, Jonatova L, Cernohorsky NH, Zieba JT, Kostas M, Haugsten EM, Wesche J, Erneux C, Trantirek L, Krakow D, Krejci P. Sci Signal. 2018 Sep 18;11(548):eaap8608. doi: 10.1126/scisignal.aap8608. PubMed 30228226.
Backbone
  Vector backbone: pCMV6-Entry-V5/His
  Vector type: Mammalian Expression
Growth in bacteria
  Bacterial resistance: Kanamycin, 50 μg/mL
  Growth temperature: 37°C
  Growth strain: DH5alpha
  Copy number: High Copy
Gene/Insert
  Gene/Insert name: human SHIP2 delta aa 123-410 (alt name: INPPL1)
  Species: H. sapiens (human)
  Mutation: delta 123-410aa
  Entrez Gene: INPPL1 (a.k.a. OPSMD, SHIP2)
  Promoter: CMV
  Tag / fusion protein: V5/His (C terminal on insert)
  Cloning method: Restriction Enzyme; 5′ cloning site Unknown (unknown if destroyed)
Terms and licenses: Academic/Nonprofit Terms; Industry Terms: Not Available to Industry
How to cite: SHIP2-ΔPR1 was a gift from Pavel Krejčí (Addgene plasmid # 214902 ; http://n2t.net/addgene:214902 ; RRID:Addgene_214902)
