[The description below was written by a language model from this plasmid's Addgene catalogue record and pLannotate feature annotations shown in this document.]
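Description:
SHIP2-ΔPR1 is a mammalian expression plasmid built on the pCMV6-Entry-V5/His backbone that encodes a truncated form of human SHIP2 (INPPL1), the inositol 5-phosphatase that converts PtdIns(3,4,5)P3 to PtdIns(3,4)P2. The insert carries an internal deletion of amino acids 123–410, described in the record as removing the first proline-rich domain. Transcription is driven by the human cytomegalovirus immediate-early enhancer and promoter, with a T7 promoter lying between the CMV promoter and the coding sequence. The open reading frame is fused at its C terminus to a V5/His tag. The feature table annotates the V5 epitope just downstream of the INPPL1 fragment but does not separately call the His stretch. A human growth hormone polyadenylation signal terminates the transcript. The cloning sites used are not recorded.

The roughly 7.8 kb plasmid replicates at high copy in E. coli from a ColE1/pUC-type origin and also carries an f1 phage origin. Selection relies on a single Tn5 NeoR/KanR cassette placed behind tandem bacterial (AmpR-type) and SV40 early promoters and followed by an HSV TK poly(A) signal. The same gene therefore gives kanamycin resistance in bacteria and could support G418 selection in mammalian cells. Small fragments of lacZα, M13 ori, ble and a bGH poly(A) signal are annotated and appear to be backbone remnants.

The construct belongs to a set of SHIP2 domain-deletion variants and is suited to expressing epitope-tagged protein in transfected cells. This allows the contribution of the deleted region to SHIP2 function to be tested, in the context of work on SHIP2, Src kinases and sustained ERK activation downstream of FGF receptors.
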