Features (pLannotate 1.2.2; 16 found; start..end, strand, type, name):
      1..25      +  rep_origin     M13 ori (fragment): M13 bacteriophage origin of replication; arrow indicates direction of (+) strand synthesis
     29..183     -  CDS            lacZα (fragment): LacZα fragment of β-galactosidase; lacZ fragment
    343..722     +  enhancer       CMV enhancer: human cytomegalovirus immediate early enhancer
    724..923     +  promoter       CMV promoter: human cytomegalovirus (CMV) immediate early promoter
    952..970     +  promoter       T7 promoter: promoter for bacteriophage T7 RNA polymerase
   1029..3938    +  CDS            INPPL1 (fragment): SHIP2_HUMAN - Also known as SHIP2. Experimental evidence at protein level: Swiss-Prot protein existence level 1. Phosphatidylinositol (PtdIns) phosphatase that specifically hydrolyzes the 5-phosphate of phosphatidylinositol-3,4,5-trisphosphate (PtdIns(3,4,5)P3) to produce PtdIns(3,4)P2, thereby negatively regulating the PI3K (phosphoinositide 3-kinase) pathways. Plays a central role in regulation of PI3K-dependent insulin signaling, although the precise molecular mechanisms and signaling pathways remain unclear. While overexpression reduces both insulin-stimulated MAP kinase and Akt activation
   3960..4001    +  CDS            V5 tag: epitope tag from simian virus 5
   4084..4706    +  polyA_signal   hGH poly(A) signal: human growth hormone polyadenylation signal
   4855..5443    -  rep_origin     ori: high-copy-number ColE1/pMB1/pBR322/pUC origin of replication
   5665..5681    +  polyA_signal   bGH poly(A) signal (fragment): bovine growth hormone polyadenylation signal
   5772..5819    -  polyA_signal   HSV TK poly(A) signal: herpes simplex virus thymidine kinase polyadenylation signal (Cole and Stacy, 1985)
   5878..6030    -  CDS            ble (fragment): BLE_KLEPN - Experimental evidence at protein level: Swiss-Prot protein existence level 1. Binding protein with a strong affinity to the bleomycin family of antibiotics. Binds to CL990; an antimitotic-antibiotic compound. From Klebsiella pneumoniae.
   6051..6845    -  CDS            NeoR/KanR: aminoglycoside phosphotransferase from Tn5; aph(3')-II (or nptII); confers resistance to neomycin, kanamycin, and G418 (Geneticin®)
   6880..7237    -  promoter       SV40 promoter: SV40 enhancer and early promoter
   7239..7343    -  promoter       AmpR promoter: bla
   7370..7798    +  rep_origin     f1 ori (sequence partly withheld): f1 bacteriophage origin of replication; arrow indicates direction of (+) strand synthesis
>Addgene plasmid #214902 | SHIP2-ΔPR1 | addgene full sequence | sequence record 426078 | Addgene NGS Result
AACAAAATATTAACGCTTACAATTTCCATTCGCCATTCAGGCTGCGCAACTGTTGGGAAGGGCGATCGGT
GCGGGCCTCTTCGCTATTACGCCAGCTGGCGAAAGGGGGATGTGCTGCAAGGCGATTAAGTTGGGTAACG
CCAGGGTTTTCCCAGTCACGACGTTGTAAAACGACGGCCAGTGCCAAGCTGATCTATACATTGAATCAAT
ATTGGCAATTAGCCATATTAGTCATTGGTTATATAGCATAAATCAATATTGGCTATTGGCCATTGCATAC
GTTGTATCTATATCATAATATGTACATTTATATTGGCTCATGTCCAATATGACCGCCATGTTGACATTGA
TTATTGACTAGTTATTAATAGTAATCAATTACGGGGTCATTAGTTCATAGCCCATATATGGAGTTCCGCG
TTACATAACTTACGGTAAATGGCCCGCCTGGCTGACCGCCCAACGACCCCCGCCCATTGACGTCAATAAT
GACGTATGTTCCCATAGTAACGCCAATAGGGACTTTCCATTGACGTCAATGGGTGGAGTATTTACGGTAA
ACTGCCCACTTGGCAGTACATCAAGTGTATCATATGCCAAGTCCGCCCCCTATTGACGTCAATGACGGTA
AATGGCCCGCCTGGCATTATGCCCAGTACATGACCTTACGGGACTTTCCTACTTGGCAGTACATCTACGT
ATTAGTCATCGCTATTACCATGGTGATGCGGTTTTGGCAGTACACCAATGGGCGTGGATAGCGGTTTGAC
TCACGGGGATTTCCAAGTCTCCACCCCATTGACGTCAATGGGAGTTTGTTTTGGCACCAAAATCAACGGG
ACTTTCCAAAATGTCGTAATAACCCCGCCCCGTTGACGCAAATGGGCGGTAGGCGTGTACGGTGGGAGGT
CTATATAAGCAGAGCTCGTTTAGTGAACCGTCAGAATTTTGTAATACGACTCACTATAGGGCGGCCGGGA
ATTCGTCGACTGGATCCGGTACCGAGGAGATCTGCCGCCGCGATCGCCATGGCCTCGGCCTGCGGGGCGC
CGGGCCCGGGGGGCGCCCTGGGCAGCCAGGCCCCCTCCTGGTACCACCGCGACCTGAGCCGGGCGGCCGC
GGAGGAGCTGCTGGCCCGGGCGGGCCGCGATGGCAGCTTCCTGGTCCGAGACAGCGAGAGCGTGGCGGGG
GCCTTCGCGCTCTGCGTCCTGTATCAGAAGCATGTGCACACGTATCGCATTCTGCCTGATGGAGAAGATT
TCTTGGCTGTGCAGACCTCGCAGGGTGTGCCTGTGCGCCGCTTCCAGACCCTGGGTGAGCTCATCGGCCT
GTACGCCCAGCCCAACCAGGGCCTTGTGTGCGCCCTGCTTCTTCCTGTAGAGGGTGAGCGAGAGATGAAG
AACAAGCACTCCAAGCAGGACGAGCCCGACATGATCTCAGTCTTCATAGGCACCTGGAACATGGGAAGTG
TACCACCTCCAAAAAACGTGACATCCTGGTTCACATCGAAGGGTCTGGGGAAGACCCTGGACGAGGTCAC
AGTGACCATACCCCATGACATCTATGTCTTTGGGACCCAGGAGAACTCAGTGGGCGACCGCGAGTGGCTG
GACCTACTGCGCGGGGGCCTCAAGGAGCTTACGGATCTGGATTACCGCCCGATTGCCATGCAATCACTGT
GGAATATCAAGGTGGCAGTGCTGGTCAAGCCAGAGCACGAGAACCGTATCAGCCATGTCAGTACGTCCAG
TGTGAAGACTGGCATCGCCAACACCCTGGGGAACAAGGGGGCTGTGGGCGTCTCCTTCATGTTTAATGGC
ACCTCATTTGGCTTTGTGAATTGTCACCTCACCTCGGGAAATGAGAAGACGGCTCGGAGGAACCAAAACT
ACTTGGACATCCTGCGGCTGCTCTCGCTGGGCGACCGGCAGCTCAATGCCTTTGACATCTCTCTGCGTTT
CACACACCTCTTCTGGTTTGGGGACCTCAACTACCGCCTGGACATGGATATCCAGGAGATCCTGAACTAC
ATCAGCAGGAAAGAGTTTGAGCCCCTCCTCAGGGTGGACCAGCTCAACCTGGAGCGGGAGAAGCACAAGG
TCTTCCTTCGATTCAGTGAGGAGGAGATCTCCTTCCCACCCACCTACCGCTATGAGCGGGGTTCCCGGGA
CACATATGCCTGGCACAAGCAGAAGCCAACTGGGGTCCGGACCAATGTGCCCTCATGGTGTGACCGGATT
CTGTGGAAATCCTACCCTGAAACTCACATCATCTGCAATTCTTATGGTTGCACTGATGACATCGTCACCA
GCGACCATTCCCCCGTGTTTGGGACATTTGAGGTTGGAGTTACCTCCCAGTTCATCTCCAAGAAAGGGCT
CTCAAAGACTTCAGACCAGGCCTACATTGAGTTTGAGAGCATCGAGGCCATTGTGAAGACAGCCAGCCGC
ACCAAGTTCTTCATCGAGTTCTACTCTACCTGCCTGGAGGAATACAAGAAGAGCTTTGAGAATGATGCCC
AGAGCAGTGACAACATCAACTTCCTCAAAGTGCAGTGGTCTTCACGCCAGCTGCCCACGCTCAAACCAAT
TCTGGCTGATATCGAGTACCTGCAGGACCAGCACCTCCTGCTCACAGTCAAGTCCATGGATGGCTATGAA
TCCTATGGGGAGTGTGTGGTTGCACTCAAATCCATGATCGGCAGCACGGCCCAACAGTTCCTGACCTTCC
TATCCCACCGTGGCGAGGAGACAGGCAATATCAGAGGCTCCATGAAGGTGCGGGTGCCCACGGAGCGCCT
GGGCACCCGTGAGCGGCTCTACGAGTGGATCAGCATTGATAAGGATGAGGCAGGAGCAAAGAGCAAAGCC
CCCTCTGTGTCCCGAGGGAGCCAGGAGCCCAGGTCAGGGAGCCGCAAGCCAGCCTTCACAGAGGCCTCCT
GCCCGCTCTCCAGGTTATTTGAAGAACCAGAGAAACCGCCACCAACGGGGAGGCCCCCAGCCCCACCCCG
AGCAGCTCCCCGGGAGGAGCCCTTGACCCCCAGGTTGAAGCCAGAGGGAGCTCCTGAACCAGAAGGGGTG
GCGGCCCCCCCACCCAAGAACAGCTTCAATAACCCTGCCTACTACGTCCTTGAAGGGGTCCCGCACCAGC
TGCTGCCCCCGGAGCCACCCTCGCCTGCCAGGGCCCCTGTCCCATCTGCCACCAAGAACAAAGTGGCCAT
TACAGTGCCTGCTCCACAGCTTGGGCACCACCGGCACCCTCGTGTGGGAGAGGGGAGTTCTTCAGATGAG
GAGTCTGGAGGCACACTGCCCCCTCCAGACTTTCCACCTCCACCACTGCCGGACTCAGCCATCTTCCTGC
CCCCCAGCCTGGATCCTTTACCAGGGCCAGTGGTCCGGGGCCGTGGTGGGGCTGAGGCCCGTGGCCCACC
ACCTCCCAAGGCCCATCCAAGGCCTCCACTGCCCCCAGGCCCCTCACCAGCCAGCACTTTCCTGGGGGAA
GTGGCCAGTGGGGATGACCGGTCCTGCTCGGTGCTGCAGATGGCCAAGACGCTGAGCGAGGTGGACTATG
CCCCTGCTGGGCCTGCACGCTCAGCGCTCCTCCCAGGCCCCCTGGAGCTGCAGCCCCCCCGGGGACTGCC
CTCGGACTATGGCCGGCCCCTCAGCTTCCCTCCACCCCGCATCCGGGAGAGCATCCAGGAAGACCTGGCA
GAGGAGGCTCCGTGCCTGCAGGGCGGGCGGGCCAGCGGGCTGGGCGAGGCAGGCATGAGTGCCTGGCTGC
GGGCCATCGGCTTGGAGCGCTATGAGGAGGGCCTGGTGCATAATGGCTGGGACGACCTGGAGTTTCTCAG
TGACATCACCGAGGAGGACTTGGAGGAGGCTGGGGTGCAGGACCCGGCTCACAAGCGCCTCCTTCTGGAC
ACCCTGCAGCTCAGCAAGACGCGTACGCGGCCGCTCGAGGGTAAGCCTATCCCTAACCCTCTCCTCGGTC
TCGATTCTACGCGTACCGGTCATCATCACCATCACCATTGAGCTAGCGTTTAAACGGCCGGCCGCGGTCA
TAGCTGTTTCCTGAACAGATCCCGGGTGGCATCCCTGTGACCCCTCCCCAGTGCCTCTCCTGGCCCTGGA
AGTTGCCACTCCAGTGCCCACCAGCCTTGTCCTAATAAAATTAAGTTGCATCATTTTGTCTGACTAGGTG
TCCTTCTATAATATTATGGGGTGGAGGGGGGTGGTATGGAGCAAGGGGCAAGTTGGGAAGACAACCTGTA
GGGCCTGCGGGGTCTATTGGGAACCAAGCTGGAGTGCAGTGGCACAATCTTGGCTCACTGCAATCTCCGC
CTCCTGGGTTCAAGCGATTCTCCTGCCTCAGCCTCCCGAGTTGTTGGGATTCCAGGCATGCATGACCAGG
CTCAGCTAATTTTTGTTTTTTTGGTAGAGACGGGGTTTCACCATATTGGCCAGGCTGGTCTCCAACTCCT
AATCTCAGGTGATCTACCCACCTTGGCCTCCCAAATTGCTGGGATTACAGGCGTGAACCACTGCTCCCTT
CCCTGTCCTTCTGATTTTAAAATAACTATACCAGCAGGAGGACGTCCAGACACAGCATAGGCTACCTGGC
CATGCCCAACCGGTGGGACATTTGAGTTGCTTGCTTGGCACTGTCCTCTCATGCGTTGGGTCCACTCAGT
AGATGCCTGTTGAATTGGGTACGCGGCCAGCGGCGAGCGGTATCAGCTCACTCAAAGGCGGTAATACGGT
TATCCACAGAATCAGGGGATAACGCAGGAAAGAACATGTGAGCAAAAGGCCAGCAAAAGGCCAGGAACCG
TAAAAAGGCCGCGTTGCTGGCGTTTTTCCATAGGCTCCGCCCCCCTGACGAGCATCACAAAAATCGACGC
TCAAGTCAGAGGTGGCGAAACCCGACAGGACTATAAAGATACCAGGCGTTTCCCCCTGGAAGCTCCCTCG
TGCGCTCTCCTGTTCCGACCCTGCCGCTTACCGGATACCTGTCCGCCTTTCTCCCTTCGGGAAGCGTGGC
GCTTTCTCATAGCTCACGCTGTAGGTATCTCAGTTCGGTGTAGGTCGTTCGCTCCAAGCTGGGCTGTGTG
CACGAACCCCCCGTTCAGCCCGACCGCTGCGCCTTATCCGGTAACTATCGTCTTGAGTCCAACCCGGTAA
GACACGACTTATCGCCACTGGCAGCAGCCACTGGTAACAGGATTAGCAGAGCGAGGTATGTAGGCGGTGC
TACAGAGTTCTTGAAGTGGTGGCCTAACTACGGCTACACTAGAAGAACAGTATTTGGTATCTGCGCTCTG
CTGAAGCCAGTTACCTTCGGAAAAAGAGTTGGTAGCTCTTGATCCGGCAAACAAACCACCGCTGGTAGCG
GTGGTTTTTTTGTTTGCAAGCAGCAGATTACGCGCAGAAAAAAAGGATCTCAAGAAGATCCTTTGATCTT
TTCTACGGGGTCTGACGCTCAGTGGAACGAAAACTCACGTTAAGGGATTTTGGTCATGAGATTATCAAAA
AGGATCTTCACCTAGATCCTTTTAAATTAAAAATGAAGTTTTAAATCAATCTAAAGTATATATGAGTAAC
CTGAGGCTATGGCAGGGCCTGCCGCCCCGACGTTGGCTGCGAGCCCTGGGCCTTCACCCGAACTTGGGGG
GTGGGGTGGGGAAAAGGAAGAAACGCGGGCGTATTGGCCCCAATGGGGTCTCGGTGGGGTATCGACAGAG
TGCCAGCCCTGGGACCGAACCCCGCGTTTATGAACAAACGACCCAACACCGTGCGTTTTATTCTGTCTTT
TTATTGCCGTCATAGCGCGGGTTCCTTCCGGTATTGTCTCCTTCCGTGTTTCAGTTAGCCTCCCCCTAGG
GTGGGCGAAGAACTCCAGCATGAGATCCCCGCGCTGGAGGATCATCCAGCCGGCGTCCCGGAAAACGATT
CCGAAGCCCAACCTTTCATAGAAGGCGGCGGTGGAATCGAAATCTCGTGATGGCAGGTTGGGCGTCGCTT
GGTCGGTCATTTCGAACCCCAGAGTCCCGCTCAGAAGAACTCGTCAAGAAGGCGATAGAAGGCGATGCGC
TGCGAATCGGGAGCGGCGATACCGTAAAGCACGAGGAAGCGGTCAGCCCATTCGCCGCCAAGCTCTTCAG
CAATATCACGGGTAGCCAACGCTATGTCCTGATAGCGATCCGCCACACCCAGCCGGCCACAGTCGATGAA
TCCAGAAAAGCGGCCATTTTCCACCATGATATTCGGCAAGCAGGCATCGCCATGGGTCACGACGAGATCC
TCGCCGTCGGGCATGCTCGCCTTGAGCCTGGCGAACAGTTCGGCTGGCGCGAGCCCCTGATGCTCTTCGT
CCAGATCATCCTGATCGACAAGACCGGCTTCCATCCGAGTACGTGCTCGCTCGATGCGATGTTTCGCTTG
GTGGTCGAATGGGCAGGTAGCCGGATCAAGCGTATGCAGCCGCCGCATTGCATCAGCCATGATGGATACT
TTCTCGGCAGGAGCAAGGTGAGATGACAGGAGATCCTGCCCCGGCACTTCGCCCAATAGCAGCCAGTCCC
TTCCCGCTTCAGTGACAACGTCGAGCACAGCTGCGCAAGGAACGCCCGTCGTGGCCAGCCACGATAGCCG
CGCTGCCTCGTCTTGCAGTTCATTCAGGGCACCGGACAGGTCGGTCTTGACAAAAAGAACCGGGCGCCCC
TGCGCTGACAGCCGGAACACGGCGGCATCAGAGCAGCCGATTGTCTGTTGTGCCCAGTCATAGCCGAATA
GCCTCTCCACCCAAGCGGCCGGAGAACCTGCGTGCAATCCATCTTGTTCAATCATGCGAAACGATCCTCA
TCCTGTCTCTTGATCGATCTTTGCAAAAGCCTAGGCCTCCAAAAAAGCCTCCTCACTACTTCTGGAATAG
CTCAGAGGCCGAGGCGGCCTCGGCCTCTGCATAAATAAAAAAAATTAGTCAGCCATGGGGCGGAGAATGG
GCGGAACTGGGCGGAGTTAGGGGCGGGATGGGCGGAGTTAGGGGCGGGACTATGGTTGCTGACTAATTGA
GATGCATGCTTTGCATACTTCTGCCTGCTGGGGAGCCTGGGGACTTTCCACACCTGGTTGCTGACTAATT
GAGATGCATGCTTTGCATACTTCTGCCTGCTGGGGAGCCTGGGGACTTTCCACACCCTAACTGACACACA
TTCCACAGCTGGTTCTTTCCGCCTCAGGACTCTTCCTTTTTCAATATTATTGAAGCATTTATCAGGGTTA
TTGTCTCATGAGCGGATACATATTTGAATGTATTTAGAAAAATAAACAAATAGGGGTTCCGCGCACATTT
CCCCGAAAAGTGCCACCTG
[124 nt withheld, positions 7370-7493]
C
[91 nt withheld, positions 7495-7585]
A
[49 nt withheld, positions 7587-7635]
CCTTTGACGTTGGAGTCCACGTTCTTT
[37 nt withheld, positions 7663-7699]
ACCCTATCTCGGTCTATTCTTTTGATTTATAAGGGATTTTGCCGATTTCGGCCTATTGGTTAAAAAATGA
GCTGATTTAACAAAAATTTAACGCGAATTTT
